Addgene plasmid #106810: gh140
Purpose: expression of gRNA targeting GBGT1
Depositing lab: Eric-Paul Bennett. Depositing organization: University of Copenhagen. Publication: A validated gRNA library for CRISPR/Cas9 targeting of the human glycosyltransferase genome. Narimatsu Y, Joshi HJ, Zhang Y, Gomes C, Chen YH, Lorenzetti F, Furukawa S, Schjoldager K, Hansen L, Clausen H, Bennett EP, Wandall HH. Glycobiology. 2018 Jan 5. pii: 4791732. doi: 10.1093/glycob/cwx101. PubMed 29315387.
Backbone
  Vector backbone: EPB104
  Backbone manufacturer: Eric-Paul Bennett (Addgene plasmid # 68369)
  Backbone size w/o insert (bp): 2376
  Vector type: Mammalian Expression
Growth in bacteria
  Bacterial resistance: Ampicillin, 100 μg/mL
  Growth temperature: 37°C
  Growth strain: DH5alpha
  Copy number: High Copy
Gene/Insert
  Gene/Insert name: GBGT1
  gRNA/shRNA sequence: GTTGGCGCCCATCGTCTCCG
  Species: H. sapiens (human)
  Entrez Gene: GBGT1 (a.k.a. A3GALNT, FS, UNQ2513)
  Cloning method: Restriction Enzyme; 5′ cloning site unknown (unknown if destroyed); 3′ cloning site unknown (unknown if destroyed)
  Sequencing primers: 5′ T7NP
Terms and licenses: Academic/Nonprofit Terms; Industry Terms: Not Available to Industry
How to cite: gh140 was a gift from Eric-Paul Bennett (Addgene plasmid # 106810 ; http://n2t.net/addgene:106810 ; RRID:Addgene_106810)
