[The description below was written by a language model from this plasmid's Addgene catalogue record and pLannotate feature annotations shown in this document.]
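Description:
gh140 is a small (about 2.7 kb) mammalian guide RNA expression plasmid built on the EPB104 backbone, carrying a single CRISPR guide directed against human GBGT1 (also known as A3GALNT or FS), a glycosyltransferase-family gene. It belongs to a validated gRNA library covering the human glycosyltransferase genes. The plasmid is propagated in E. coli through a high-copy ColE1/pUC-type origin and selected with ampicillin via the β-lactamase gene and its native promoter.

The functional cassette consists of the human U6 promoter, an RNA polymerase III promoter suited to producing short, defined transcripts, followed by a short gap that corresponds in position to the 20-nucleotide GBGT1 targeting spacer, and then the Streptococcus pyogenes Cas9 guide RNA scaffold. Transcription therefore yields a complete single guide RNA that can direct SpCas9 to the GBGT1 locus. No Cas9 coding sequence, mammalian selection marker or reporter is annotated, so the nuclease must be provided separately, for instance from a co-transfected plasmid or a Cas9-expressing cell line. The guide was inserted by restriction cloning, although the sites used are not recorded.

The remaining annotations are short fragments (lacI, RSF origin, M13 origin, lacZα) that appear to be cloning-vector remnants rather than functional elements. A T7 promoter lies just upstream of the U6 promoter on the circular map, near the region used for sequencing verification of the insert. The construct is typically used for transient delivery into human cells to knock out or edit GBGT1 in studies of glycosylation.
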