Features (pLannotate 1.2.2; 10 found; start..end, strand, type, name):
      1..241     +  promoter       U6 promoter: RNA polymerase III promoter for human U6 snRNA
    270..345     +  misc_RNA       gRNA scaffold: guide RNA scaffold for the Streptococcus pyogenes CRISPR/Cas9 system
    392..439     -  CDS            lacI (fragment): lac repressor; lacI; The lac repressor binds to the lac operator to inhibit transcription in E. coli. This inhibition can be relieved by adding lactose or isopropyl-β-D-thiogalactopyranoside (IPTG).
    476..516     -  rep_origin     RSF ori (fragment): Plasmids containing the RSF 1030 origin of replication can be propagated in E. coli cells that contain additional plasmids with compatible origins.
    594..1182    -  rep_origin     ori: high-copy-number ColE1/pMB1/pBR322/pUC origin of replication
   1353..2213    -  CDS            AmpR: β-lactamase; bla; confers resistance to ampicillin, carbenicillin, and related antibiotics
   2214..2318    -  promoter       AmpR promoter: bla
   2344..2475    -  rep_origin     M13 ori (fragment): M13 bacteriophage origin of replication; arrow indicates direction of (+) strand synthesis
   2496..2652    -  CDS            lacZα (fragment): LacZα fragment of β-galactosidase; lacZ fragment
   2661..2679    +  promoter       T7 promoter: promoter for bacteriophage T7 RNA polymerase
>Addgene plasmid #106810 | gh140 | addgene full sequence | sequence record 243061 | Addgene NGS Result
GAGGGCCTATTTCCCATGATTCCTTCATATTTGCATATACGATACAAGGCTGTTAGAGAGATAATTGGAA
TTAATTTGACTGTAAACACAAAGATATTAGTACAAAATACGTGACGTAGAAAGTAATAATTTCTTGGGTA
GTTTGCAGTTTTAAAATTATGTTTTAAAATGGACTATCATATGCTTACCGTAACTTGAAAGTATTTCGAT
TTCTTGGCTTTATATATCTTGTGGAAAGGACGAAACACCGTTGGCGCCCATCGTCTCCGGTTTTAGAGCT
AGAAATAGCAAGTTAAAATAAGGCTAGTCCGTTATCAACTTGAAAAAGTGGCACCGAGTCGGTGCTTTTT
TTGGTACCTGGAGCACAAGACTGGCCTCATGGGCCTTCCGCTCACTGCCCGCTTTCCAGTCGGGAAACCT
GTCGTGCCAGCTGCATTAACATGGTCATAGCTGTTTCCTTGCGTATTGGGCGCTCTCCGCTTCCTCGCTC
ACTGACTCGCTGCGCTCGGTCGTTCGGGTAAAGCCTGGGGTGCCTAATGAGCAAAAGGCCAGCAAAAGGC
CAGGAACCGTAAAAAGGCCGCGTTGCTGGCGTTTTTCCATAGGCTCCGCCCCCCTGACGAGCATCACAAA
AATCGACGCTCAAGTCAGAGGTGGCGAAACCCGACAGGACTATAAAGATACCAGGCGTTTCCCCCTGGAA
GCTCCCTCGTGCGCTCTCCTGTTCCGACCCTGCCGCTTACCGGATACCTGTCCGCCTTTCTCCCTTCGGG
AAGCGTGGCGCTTTCTCATAGCTCACGCTGTAGGTATCTCAGTTCGGTGTAGGTCGTTCGCTCCAAGCTG
GGCTGTGTGCACGAACCCCCCGTTCAGCCCGACCGCTGCGCCTTATCCGGTAACTATCGTCTTGAGTCCA
ACCCGGTAAGACACGACTTATCGCCACTGGCAGCAGCCACTGGTAACAGGATTAGCAGAGCGAGGTATGT
AGGCGGTGCTACAGAGTTCTTGAAGTGGTGGCCTAACTACGGCTACACTAGAAGAACAGTATTTGGTATC
TGCGCTCTGCTGAAGCCAGTTACCTTCGGAAAAAGAGTTGGTAGCTCTTGATCCGGCAAACAAACCACCG
CTGGTAGCGGTGGTTTTTTTGTTTGCAAGCAGCAGATTACGCGCAGAAAAAAAGGATCTCAAGAAGATCC
TTTGATCTTTTCTACGGGGTCTGACGCTCAGTGGAACGAAAACTCACGTTAAGGGATTTTGGTCATGAGA
TTATCAAAAAGGATCTTCACCTAGATCCTTTTAAATTAAAAATGAAGTTTTAAATCAATCTAAAGTATAT
ATGAGTAAACTTGGTCTGACAGTTACCAATGCTTAATCAGTGAGGCACCTATCTCAGCGATCTGTCTATT
TCGTTCATCCATAGTTGCCTGACTCCCCGTCGTGTAGATAACTACGATACGGGAGGGCTTACCATCTGGC
CCCAGTGCTGCAATGATACCGCGAGAACCACGCTCACCGGCTCCAGATTTATCAGCAATAAACCAGCCAG
CCGGAAGGGCCGAGCGCAGAAGTGGTCCTGCAACTTTATCCGCCTCCATCCAGTCTATTAATTGTTGCCG
GGAAGCTAGAGTAAGTAGTTCGCCAGTTAATAGTTTGCGCAACGTTGTTGCCATTGCTACAGGCATCGTG
GTGTCACGCTCGTCGTTTGGTATGGCTTCATTCAGCTCCGGTTCCCAACGATCAAGGCGAGTTACATGAT
CCCCCATGTTGTGCAAAAAAGCGGTTAGCTCCTTCGGTCCTCCGATCGTTGTCAGAAGTAAGTTGGCCGC
AGTGTTATCACTCATGGTTATGGCAGCACTGCATAATTCTCTTACTGTCATGCCATCCGTAAGATGCTTT
TCTGTGACTGGTGAGTACTCAACCAAGTCATTCTGAGAATAGTGTATGCGGCGACCGAGTTGCTCTTGCC
CGGCGTCAATACGGGATAATACCGCGCCACATAGCAGAACTTTAAAAGTGCTCATCATTGGAAAACGTTC
TTCGGGGCGAAAACTCTCAAGGATCTTACCGCTGTTGAGATCCAGTTCGATGTAACCCACTCGTGCACCC
AACTGATCTTCAGCATCTTTTACTTTCACCAGCGTTTCTGGGTGAGCAAAAACAGGAAGGCAAAATGCCG
CAAAAAAGGGAATAAGGGCGACACGGAAATGTTGAATACTCATACTCTTCCTTTTTCAATATTATTGAAG
CATTTATCAGGGTTATTGTCTCATGAGCGGATACATATTTGAATGTATTTAGAAAAATAAACAAATAGGG
GTTCCGCGCACATTTCCCCGAAAAGTGCCACCTAAATTGTAAGCGTTAATATTTTGTTAAAATTCGCGTT
AAATTTTTGTTAAATCAGCTCATTTTTTAACCAATAGGCCGAAATCGGCAAAATCCCTTATAAATCAAAA
GAATAGACCGAGATAGGGTTGAGTGGCCGCTACAGGGCGCTCCCATTCGCCATTCAGGCTGCGCAACTGT
TGGGAAGGGCGTTTCGGTGCGGGCCTCTTCGCTATTACGCCAGCTGGCGAAAGGGGGATGTGCTGCAAGG
CGATTAAGTTGGGTAACGCCAGGGTTTTCCCAGTCACGACGTTGTAAAACGACGGCCAGTGAGCGCGACG
TAATACGACTCACTATAGGGCGAATTGGCGGAAGGCCGTCAAGGCCACGTGTCTTGTCCAGAGCTCGATA
TCGAATTAATTC
